>Addgene plasmid #207785 | pX330-PITCh-TUBB4B | addgene full sequence | sequence record 416183 | Addgene Partial NGS Result
AGGTACCCGTTACATAACTTACGGTAAATGGCCCGCCTGGCTGACCGCCCAACGACCCCCGCCCATTGAC
GTCAATAGTAACGCCAATAGGGACTTTCCATTGACGTCAATGGGTGGAGTATTTACGGTAAACTGCCCAC
TTGGCAGTACATCAAGTGTATCATATGCCAAGTACGCCCCCTATTGACGTCAATGACGGTAAATGGCCCG
CCTGGCATTGTGCCCAGTACATGACCTTATGGGACTTTCCTACTTGGCAGTACATCTACGTATTAGTCAT
CGCTATTACCATGGTCGAGGTGAGCCCCACGTTCTGCTTCACTCTCCCCATCTCCCCCCCCTCCCCACCC
CCAATTTTGTATTTATTTATTTTTTAATTATTTTGTGCAGCGATGGGGGCGGGGGGGGGGGGGGGGCGCG
CGCCGGGGGGGGGGGGGGGGGGGGGGGGGGGGGGGGGGGCGAGGCGGAGAGGTGCGGCGGCAGCCAATCA
GAGCGGCGCGCTCCGAAAGTTTCCTTTTATGGCGAGGCGGCGGCGGCGGCGGCCCTATAAAAAGCGAAGC
GCGCGGCGGGCGGGAGTCGCTGCGCGCTGCCTTCGCCCCGTGCCCCGCTCCGCCGCCGCCTCGCGCCGCC
CGCCCCGGCTCTGACTGACCGCGTTACTCCCACAGGTGAGCGGGCGGGACGGCCCTTCTCCTCCGGGCTG
TAATTAGCTGAGCAAGAGGTAAGGGTTTAAGGGATGGTTGGTTGGTGGGGTATTAATGTTTAATTACCTG
GAGCACCTGCCTGAAATCACTTTTTTTCAGGTTGGACCGGTGCCACCATGGACTATAAGGACCACGACGG
AGACTACAAGGATCATGATATTGATTACAAAGACGATGACGATAAGATGGCCCCAAAGAAGAAGCGGAAG
GTCGGTATCCACGGAGTCCCAGCAGCCGACAAGAAGTACAGCATCGGCCTGGACATCGGCACCAACTCTG
TGGGCTGGGCCGTGATCACCGACGAGTACAAGGTGCCCAGCAAGAAATTCAAGGTGCTGGGCAACACCGA
CCGGCACAGCATCAAGAAGAACCTGATCGGAGCCCTGCTGTTCGACAGCGGCGAAACAGCCGAGGCCACC
CGGCTGAAGAGAACCGCCAGAAGAAGATACACCAGACGGAAGAACCGGATCTGCTATCTGCAAGAGATCT
TCAGCAACGAGATGGCCAAGGTGGACGACAGCTTCTTCCACAGACTGGAAGAGTCCTTCCTGGTGGAAGA
GGATAAGAAGCACGAGCGGCACCCCATCTTCGGCAACATCGTGGACGAGGTGGCCTACCACGAGAAGTAC
CCCACCATCTACCACCTGAGAAAGAAACTGGTGGACAGCACCGACAAGGCCGACCTGCGGCTGATCTATC
TGGCCCTGGCCCACATGATCAAGTTCCGGGGCCACTTCCTGATCGAGGGCGACCTGAACCCCGACAACAG
CGACGTGGACAAGCTGTTCATCCAGCTGGTGCAGACCTACAACCAGCTGTTCGAGGAAAACCCCATCAAC
GCCAGCGGCGTGGACGCCAAGGCCATCCTGTCTGCCAGACTGAGCAAGAGCAGACGGCTGGAAAATCTGA
TCGCCCAGCTGCCCGGCGAGAAGAAGAATGGCCTGTTCGGAAACCTGATTGCCCTGAGCCTGGGCCTGAC
CCCCAACTTCAAGAGCAACTTCGACCTGGCCGAGGATGCCAAACTGCAGCTGAGCAAGGACACCTACGAC
GACGACCTGGACAACCTGCTGGCCCAGATCGGCGACCAGTACGCCGACCTGTTTCTGGCCGCCAAGAACC
TGTCCGACGCCATCCTGCTGAGCGACATCCTGAGAGTGAACACCGAGATCACCAAGGCCCCCCTGAGCGC
CTCTATGATCAAGAGATACGACGAGCACCACCAGGACCTGACCCTGCTGAAAGCTCTCGTGCGGCAGCAG
CTGCCTGAGAAGTACAAAGAGATTTTCTTCGACCAGAGCAAGAACGGCTACGCCGGCTACATTGACGGCG
GAGCCAGCCAGGAAGAGTTCTACAAGTTCATCAAGCCCATCCTGGAAAAGATGGACGGCACCGAGGAACT
GCTCGTGAAGCTGAACAGAGAGGACCTGCTGCGGAAGCAGCGGACCTTCGACAACGGCAGCATCCCCCAC
CAGATCCACCTGGGAGAGCTGCACGCCATTCTGCGGCGGCAGGAAGATTTTTACCCATTCCTGAAGGACA
ACCGGGAAAAGATCGAGAAGATCCTGACCTTCCGCATCCCCTACTACGTGGGCCCTCTGGCCAGGGGAAA
CAGCAGATTCGCCTGGATGACCAGAAAGAGCGAGGAAACCATCACCCCCTGGAACTTCGAGGAAGTGGTG
GACAAGGGCGCTTCCGCCCAGAGCTTCATCGAGCGGATGACCAACTTCGATAAGAACCTGCCCAACGAGA
AGGTGCTGCCCAAGCACAGCCTGCTGTACGAGTACTTCACCGTGTATAACGAGCTGACCAAAGTGAAATA
CGTGACCGAGGGAATGAGAAAGCCCGCCTTCCTGAGCGGCGAGCAGAAAAAGGCCATCGTGGACCTGCTG
TTCAAGACCAACCGGAAAGTGACCGTGAAGCAGCTGAAAGAGGACTACTTCAAGAAAATCGAGTGCTTCG
ACTCCGTGGAAATCTCCGGCGTGGAAGATCGGTTCAACGCCTCCCTGGGCACATACCACGATCTGCTGAA
AATTATCAAGGACAAGGACTTCCTGGACAATGAGGAAAACGAGGACATTCTGGAAGATATCGTGCTGACC
CTGACACTGTTTGAGGACAGAGAGATGATCGAGGAACGGCTGAAAACCTATGCCCACCTGTTCGACGACA
AAGTGATGAAGCAGCTGAAGCGGCGGAGATACACCGGCTGGGGCAGGCTGAGCCGGAAGCTGATCAACGG
CATCCGGGACAAGCAGTCCGGCAAGACAATCCTGGATTTCCTGAAGTCCGACGGCTTCGCCAACAGAAAC
TTCATGCAGCTGATCCACGACGACAGCCTGACCTTTAAAGAGGACATCCAGAAAGCCCAGGTGTCCGGCC
AGGGCGATAGCCTGCACGAGCACATTGCCAATCTGGCCGGCAGCCCCGCCATTAAGAAGGGCATCCTGCA
GACAGTGAAGGTGGTGGACGAGCTCGTGAAAGTGATGGGCCGGCACAAGCCCGAGAACATCGTGATCGAA
ATGGCCAGAGAGAACCAGACCACCCAGAAGGGACAGAAGAACAGCCGCGAGAGAATGAAGCGGATCGAAG
AGGGCATCAAAGAGCTGGGCAGCCAGATCCTGAAAGAACACCCCGTGGAAAACACCCAGCTGCAGAACGA
GAAGCTGTACCTGTACTACCTGCAGAATGGGCGGGATATGTACGTGGACCAGGAACTGGACATCAACCGG
CTGTCCGACTACGATGTGGACCATATCGTGCCTCAGAGCTTTCTGAAGGACGACTCCATCGACAACAAGG
TGCTGACCAGAAGCGACAAGAACCGGGGCAAGAGCGACAACGTGCCCTCCGAAGAGGTCGTGAAGAAGAT
GAAGAACTACTGGCGGCAGCTGCTGAACGCCAAGCTGATTACCCAGAGAAAGTTCGACAATCTGACCAAG
GCCGAGAGAGGCGGCCTGAGCGAACTGGATAAGGCCGGCTTCATCAAGAGACAGCTGGTGGAAACCCGGC
AGATCACAAAGCACGTGGCACAGATCCTGGACTCCCGGATGAACACTAAGTACGACGAGAATGACAAGCT
GATCCGGGAAGTGAAAGTGATCACCCTGAAGTCCAAGCTGGTGTCCGATTTCCGGAAGGATTTCCAGTTT
TACAAAGTGCGCGAGATCAACAACTACCACCACGCCCACGACGCCTACCTGAACGCCGTCGTGGGAACCG
CCCTGATCAAAAAGTACCCTAAGCTGGAAAGCGAGTTCGTGTACGGCGACTACAAGGTGTACGACGTGCG
GAAGATGATCGCCAAGAGCGAGCAGGAAATCGGCAAGGCTACCGCCAAGTACTTCTTCTACAGCAACATC
ATGAACTTTTTCAAGACCGAGATTACCCTGGCCAACGGCGAGATCCGGAAGCGGCCTCTGATCGAGACAA
ACGGCGAAACCGGGGAGATCGTGTGGGATAAGGGCCGGGATTTTGCCACCGTGCGGAAAGTGCTGAGCAT
GCCCCAAGTGAATATCGTGAAAAAGACCGAGGTGCAGACAGGCGGCTTCAGCAAAGAGTCTATCCTGCCC
AAGAGGAACAGCGATAAGCTGATCGCCAGAAAGAAGGACTGGGACCCTAAGAAGTACGGCGGCTTCGACA
GCCCCACCGTGGCCTATTCTGTGCTGGTGGTGGCCAAAGTGGAAAAGGGCAAGTCCAAGAAACTGAAGAG
TGTGAAAGAGCTGCTGGGGATCACCATCATGGAAAGAAGCAGCTTCGAGAAGAATCCCATCGACTTTCTG
GAAGCCAAGGGCTACAAAGAAGTGAAAAAGGACCTGATCATCAAGCTGCCTAAGTACTCCCTGTTCGAGC
TGGAAAACGGCCGGAAGAGAATGCTGGCCTCTGCCGGCGAACTGCAGAAGGGAAACGAACTGGCCCTGCC
CTCCAAATATGTGAACTTCCTGTACCTGGCCAGCCACTATGAGAAGCTGAAGGGCTCCCCCGAGGATAAT
GAGCAGAAACAGCTGTTTGTGGAACAGCACAAGCACTACCTGGACGAGATCATCGAGCAGATCAGCGAGT
TCTCCAAGAGAGTGATCCTGGCCGACGCTAATCTGGACAAAGTGCTGTCCGCCTACAACAAGCACCGGGA
TAAGCCCATCAGAGAGCAGGCCGAGAATATCATCCACCTGTTTACCCTGACCAATCTGGGAGCCCCTGCC
GCCTTCAAGTACTTTGACACCACCATCGACCGGAAGAGGTACACCAGCACCAAAGAGGTGCTGGACGCCA
CCCTGATCCACCAGAGCATCACCGGCCTGTACGAGACACGGATCGACCTGTCTCAGCTGGGAGGCGACAA
AAGGCCGGCGGCCACGAAAAAGGCCGGCCAGGCAAAAAAGAAAAAGTAAGAATTCCTAGAGCTCGCTGAT
CAGCCTCGACTGTGCCTTCTAGTTGCCAGCCATCTGTTGTTTGCCCCTCCCCCGTGCCTTCCTTGACCCT
GGAAGGTGCCACTCCCACTGTCCTTTCCTAATAAAATGAGGAAATTGCATCGCATTGTCTGAGTAGGTGT
CATTCTATTCTGGGGGGTGGGGTGGGGCAGGACAGCAAGGGGGAGGATTGGGAAGAGAATAGCAGGCATG
CTGGGGAGCGGCCGCAGGAACCCCTAGTGATGGAGTTGGCCACTCCCTCTCTGCGCGCTCGCTCGCTCAC
TGAGGCCGGGCGACCAAAGGTCGCCCGACGCCCGGGCTTTGCCCGGGCGGCCTCAGTGAGCGAGCGAGCG
CGCAGCTGCCTGCAGGGGCGCCTGATGCGGTATTTTCTCCTTACGCATCTGTGCGGTATTTCACACCGCA
TA
[95 nt withheld, positions 5533-5627]
T
[46 nt withheld, positions 5629-5674]
C
[141 nt withheld, positions 5676-5816]
CCTTTGACGTTGGAGTCCACGTTCTTT
[37 nt withheld, positions 5844-5880]
ACTCTATCTCGGGCTATTCTTTTGATTTATAAGGGATTTTGCCGATTTCGGTCTATTGGTTAAAAAATGA
GCTGATTTAACAAAAATTTAACGCGAATTTTAACAAAATATTAACGTTTACAATTTTATGGTGCACTCTC
AGTACAATCTGCTCTGATGCCGCATAGTTAAGCCAGCCCCGACACCCGCCAACACCCGCTGACGCGCCCT
GACGGGCTTGTCTGCTCCCGGCATCCGCTTACAGACAAGCTGTGACCGTCTCCGGGAGCTGCATGTGTCA
GAGGTTTTCACCGTCATCACCGAAACGCGCGAGACGAAAGGGCCTCGTGATACGCCTATTTTTATAGGTT
AATGTCATGATAATAATGGTTTCTTAGACGTCAGGTGGCACTTTTCGGGGAAATGTGCGCGGAACCCCTA
TTTGTTTATTTTTCTAAATACATTCAAATATGTATCCGCTCATGAGACAATAACCCTGATAAATGCTTCA
ATAATATTGAAAAAGGAAGAGTATGAGTATTCAACATTTCCGTGTCGCCCTTATTCCCTTTTTTGCGGCA
TTTTGCCTTCCTGTTTTTGCTCACCCAGAAACGCTGGTGAAAGTAAAAGATGCTGAAGATCAGTTGGGTG
CACGAGTGGGTTACATCGAACTGGATCTCAACAGCGGTAAGATCCTTGAGAGTTTTCGCCCCGAAGAACG
TTTTCCAATGATGAGCACTTTTAAAGTTCTGCTATGTGGCGCGGTATTATCCCGTATTGACGCCGGGCAA
GAGCAACTCGGTCGCCGCATACACTATTCTCAGAATGACTTGGTTGAGTACTCACCAGTCACAGAAAAGC
ATCTTACGGATGGCATGACAGTAAGAGAATTATGCAGTGCTGCCATAACCATGAGTGATAACACTGCGGC
CAACTTACTTCTGACAACGATCGGAGGACCGAAGGAGCTAACCGCTTTTTTGCACAACATGGGGGATCAT
GTAACTCGCCTTGATCGTTGGGAACCGGAGCTGAATGAAGCCATACCAAACGACGAGCGTGACACCACGA
TGCCTGTAGCAATGGCAACAACGTTGCGCAAACTATTAACTGGCGAACTACTTACTCTAGCTTCCCGGCA
ACAATTAATAGACTGGATGGAGGCGGATAAAGTTGCAGGACCACTTCTGCGCTCGGCCCTTCCGGCTGGC
TGGTTTATTGCTGATAAATCTGGAGCCGGTGAGCGTGGAAGCCGCGGTATCATTGCAGCACTGGGGCCAG
ATGGTAAGCCCTCCCGTATCGTAGTTATCTACACGACGGGGAGTCAGGCAACTATGGATGAACGAAATAG
ACAGATCGCTGAGATAGGTGCCTCACTGATTAAGCATTGGTAACTGTCAGACCAAGTTTACTCATATATA
CTTTAGATTGATTTAAAACTTCATTTTTAATTTAAAAGGATCTAGGTGAAGATCCTTTTTGATAATCTCA
TGACCAAAATCCCTTAACGTGAGTTTTCGTTCCACTGAGCGTCAGACCCCGTAGAAAAGATCAAAGGATC
TTCTTGAGATCCTTTTTTTCTGCGCGTAATCTGCTGCTTGCAAACAAAAAAACCACCGCTACCAGCGGTG
GTTTGTTTGCCGGATCAAGAGCTACCAACTCTTTTTCCGAAGGTAACTGGCTTCAGCAGAGCGCAGATAC
CAAATACTGTTCTTCTAGTGTAGCCGTAGTTAGGCCACCACTTCAAGAACTCTGTAGCACCGCCTACATA
CCTCGCTCTGCTAATCCTGTTACCAGTGGCTGCTGCCAGTGGCGATAAGTCGTGTCTTACCGGGTTGGAC
TCAAGACGATAGTTACCGGATAAGGCGCAGCGGTCGGGCTGAACGGGGGGTTCGTGCACACAGCCCAGCT
TGGAGCGAACGACCTACACCGAACTGAGATACCTACAGCGTGAGCTATGAGAAAGCGCCACGCTTCCCGA
AGGGAGAAAGGCGGACAGGTATCCGGTAAGCGGCAGGGTCGGAACAGGAGAGCGCACGAGGGAGCTTCCA
GGGGGAAACGCCTGGTATCTTTATAGTCCTGTCGGGTTTCGCCACCTCTGACTTGAGCGTCGATTTTTGT
GATGCTCGTCAGGGGGGCGGAGCCTATGGAAAAACGCCAGCAACGCGGCCTTTTTACGGTTCCTGGCCTT
TTGCTGGCCTTTTGCTCACATGTGAGGGCCTATTTCCCATGATTCCTTCATATTTGCATATACGATACAA
GGCTGTTAGAGAGATAATTGGAATTAATTTGACTGTAAACACAAAGATATTAGTACAAAATACGTGACGT
AGAAAGTAATAATTTCTTGGGTAGTTTGCAGTTTTAAAATTATGTTTTAAAATGGACTATCATATGCTTA
CCGTAACTTGAAAGTATTTCGATTTCTTGGCTTTATATATCTTGTGGAAAGGACGAAACACCGCCTAGAG
CCTTCAGTCACTGGTTTTAGAGCTAGAAATAGCAAGTTAAAATAAGGCTAGTCCGTTATCAACTTGAAAA
AGTGGCACCGAGTCGGTGCTTTTTTGTTTTAGAGCTAGAAATAGCAAGTTAAAATAAGGCTAGTCCGTTT
TTAGCGCGTGCGCCAATTCTGCAGACAAATGGCTCTAGAGGCATGTGAGGGCCTATTTCCCATGATTCCT
TCATATTTGCATATACGATACAAGGCTGTTAGAGAGATAATTGGAATTAATTTGACTGTAAACACAAAGA
TATTAGTACAAAATACGTGACGTAGAAAGTAATAATTTCTTGGGTAGTTTGCAGTTTTAAAATTATGTTT
TAAAATGGACTATCATATGCTTACCGTAACTTGAAAGTATTTCGATTTCTTGGCTTTATATATCTTGTGG
AAAGGACGAAACACCGCATCGTACGCGTACGTGTTGTTTTAGAGCTAGAAATAGCAAGTTAAAATAAGGC
TAGTCCGTTATCAACTTGAAAAAGTGGCACCGAGTCGGTGCTTTTTTGTTTTAGAGCTAGAAATAGCAAG
TTAAAATAAGGCTAGTCCGTTTTTAGCGCGTGCGCCAATTCTGCAGACAAATGGCTCTAG
Features (pLannotate 1.2.2; 21 found; start..end, strand, type, name):
      8..293     +  enhancer       CMV enhancer: human cytomegalovirus immediate early enhancer; contains an 18-bp deletion relative to the standard CMV enhancer
    295..572     +  promoter       chicken β-actin promoter: No description available
    573..800     +  intron         hybrid intron: hybrid between chicken β-actin (CBA) and minute virus of mice (MMV) introns (Gray et al., 2011)
    938..2539    +  CDS            Cas9(N): N-terminal portion of Streptococcus pyogenes Cas9 (Zetsche et al., 2015)
   2540..5038    +  CDS            Cas9(C): C-terminal portion of Streptococcus pyogenes Cas9 (Zetsche et al., 2015)
   5039..5086    +  CDS            nucleoplasmin NLS: bipartite nuclear localization signal from nucleoplasmin
   5120..5231    +  polyA_signal   bGH poly(A) signal: bovine growth hormone polyadenylation signal
   5336..5476    +  repeat_region  AAV2 ITR: inverted terminal repeat of adeno-associated virus serotype 2 inverted
   5481..5532    -  misc_feature   bom (fragment): basis of mobility region from pBR322
   5551..6006    +  rep_origin     f1 ori (sequence partly withheld): f1 bacteriophage origin of replication; arrow indicates direction of (+) strand synthesis
   6007..6056    -  misc_feature   bom (fragment): basis of mobility region from pBR322
   6158..6193    -  CDS            rop (fragment): Rop protein, which maintains plasmids at low copy number; rop
   6288..6392    +  promoter       AmpR promoter: bla
   6393..7253    +  CDS            AmpR: β-lactamase; bla; confers resistance to ampicillin, carbenicillin, and related antibiotics
   7424..8012    +  rep_origin     ori: high-copy-number ColE1/pMB1/pBR322/pUC origin of replication
   8074..8314    +  promoter       U6 promoter: RNA polymerase III promoter for human U6 snRNA
   8344..8419    +  misc_RNA       gRNA scaffold: guide RNA scaffold for the Streptococcus pyogenes CRISPR/Cas9 system
   8426..8469    +  misc_RNA       gRNA scaffold (fragment): guide RNA scaffold for the Streptococcus pyogenes CRISPR/Cas9 system
   8517..8757    +  promoter       U6 promoter: RNA polymerase III promoter for human U6 snRNA
   8786..8861    +  misc_RNA       gRNA scaffold: guide RNA scaffold for the Streptococcus pyogenes CRISPR/Cas9 system
   8868..8911    +  misc_RNA       gRNA scaffold (fragment): guide RNA scaffold for the Streptococcus pyogenes CRISPR/Cas9 system
