[The description below was written by a language model from this plasmid's Addgene catalogue record and pLannotate feature annotations shown in this document.]
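Description:
pX330-PITCh-TUBB4B is a mammalian expression CRISPR plasmid built on the pX330-BbsI-PITCh backbone. It delivers all the nuclease components needed for a knock-in at the human TUBB4B locus from a single vector. Streptococcus pyogenes Cas9 is driven by a hybrid promoter made of the CMV enhancer, the chicken β-actin promoter and a hybrid intron. The Cas9 coding sequence, which the annotation splits into N- and C-terminal portions that are contiguous, ends in a bipartite nucleoplasmin nuclear localization signal and is followed by a bGH polyadenylation signal.

Two separate human U6 (RNA polymerase III) promoters each sit upstream of an SpCas9 guide RNA scaffold. According to the record, one cassette expresses the generic PITCh gRNA and the other a 20-nt guide against the C-terminal end of TUBB4B. The feature table does not indicate which cassette carries which guide.

In the PITCh strategy (general background rather than something stated in the record), the gene-specific guide cuts the genomic target. The PITCh guide cuts a co-delivered donor plasmid to release a tagging cassette flanked by short microhomologies, which is then integrated by microhomology-mediated end joining. The plasmid was deposited as part of a plasmid toolkit for CRISPR-based endogenous tagging and would be paired with a suitable donor to tag the β-tubulin isoform TUBB4B at its C-terminus.

For propagation in E. coli the plasmid carries a ColE1/pUC-type origin and an ampicillin resistance gene (β-lactamase) with its own promoter. The catalogue lists it as low copy, although the origin is annotated as a high-copy type. An f1 phage origin, a single AAV2 ITR and small bom and rop fragments are backbone remnants. No mammalian selection marker or reporter is annotated. The sequence behind the feature table is labelled a partial NGS result.
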