Addgene plasmid #207785: pX330-PITCh-TUBB4B
Purpose: Expresses SpCas9, the PITCh gRNA, and a sgRNA targeting the C-terminus of TUBB4B for knock-in.
Depositing lab: Laurence Pelletier. Publication: qTAG: an adaptable plasmid scaffold for CRISPR-based endogenous tagging. Philip R, Sharma A, Matellan L, Erpf AC, Hsu WH, Tkach JM, Wyatt HDM, Pelletier L. EMBO J. 2024 Dec 12. doi: 10.1038/s44318-024-00337-5. PubMed 39668248.
Backbone
  Vector backbone: pX330-BbsI-PITCh
  Backbone manufacturer: Addgene #127875
  Backbone size w/o insert (bp): 8947
  Vector type: Mammalian Expression, CRISPR
Growth in bacteria
  Bacterial resistance: Ampicillin, 100 μg/mL
  Growth temperature: 37°C
  Growth strain: DH5alpha
  Copy number: Low Copy
Gene/Insert
  Gene/Insert name: sgRNA Targeting C-terminus of TUBB4B (alt name: TUBB4B)
  gRNA/shRNA sequence: CCTAGAGCCTTCAGTCACTG
  Species: H. sapiens (human)
  Insert size (bp): 20
  Entrez Gene: TUBB4B (a.k.a. Beta2, LCAEOD, TUBB2, TUBB2C)
  Promoter: U6
  Cloning method: Unknown
  Sequencing primers: 5′ GCCTTTTTACGGTTCCTGGC
Terms and licenses: Academic/Nonprofit Terms; Industry Terms: Not Available to Industry
How to cite: pX330-PITCh-TUBB4B was a gift from Laurence Pelletier (Addgene plasmid # 207785 ; http://n2t.net/addgene:207785 ; RRID:Addgene_207785)
